Addgene plasmid #232870: Halo-SspB-PPM1H
Purpose: Expresses SspB-PPM1H in mammalian cells
Depositing lab: Pietro De Camilli. Depositing organization: Yale University. Publication: The bridge-like lipid transport protein VPS13C/PARK23 mediates ER-lysosome contacts following lysosome damage. Wang X, Xu P, Bentley-DeSousa A, Hancock-Cerutti W, Cai S, Johnson BT, Tonelli F, Shao L, Talaia G, Alessi DR, Ferguson SM, De Camilli P. Nat Cell Biol. 2025 May;27(5):776-789. doi: 10.1038/s41556-025-01653-6. Epub 2025 Apr 10. PubMed 40211074.
Backbone
  Vector backbone: p3xFLAG-CMV10
  Vector type: Mammalian Expression
Growth in bacteria
  Bacterial resistance: Ampicillin, 100 μg/mL
  Growth temperature: 37°C
  Growth strain: DH5alpha
  Copy number: Unknown
Gene/Insert
  Gene/Insert name: Halo-SspB-PPM1H
  Entrez Gene: PPM1H (a.k.a. ARHCL1, NERPP-2C, URCC2)
  Tag / fusion protein: Halo-SspB (N terminal on insert)
Terms and licenses: Academic/Nonprofit Terms; Industry Terms: Not Available to Industry
Depositor comments: Please visit https://doi.org/10.1101/2024.06.08.598070 for bioRxiv preprint.
How to cite: Halo-SspB-PPM1H was a gift from Pietro De Camilli (Addgene plasmid # 232870 ; http://n2t.net/addgene:232870 ; RRID:Addgene_232870)
