[The description below was written by a language model from this plasmid's Addgene catalogue record and pLannotate feature annotations shown in this document.]
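Description:
Halo-SspB-PPM1H is a mammalian expression plasmid of about 9.1 kb built on the p3xFLAG-CMV10 backbone. It is propagated in E. coli through a high-copy ColE1/pUC-type origin with ampicillin selection (AmpR under its own bla promoter), and it also carries an f1 phage origin. Residual lac promoter/operator, lacZα and lacI fragments, a T7 promoter and a very short CloDF13-like match are annotated in the backbone and appear to be vector remnants rather than functional parts of the design.

The payload is a single open reading frame driven by the human CMV immediate-early enhancer and promoter and terminated by the human growth hormone polyadenylation signal. Reading from the N terminus, the annotation shows the vector's 3xFLAG epitope, then HaloTag, then an SspB fragment (matched to the Haemophilus influenzae protein), then human PPM1H, a PPM-family protein phosphatase. The catalogue entry lists only Halo-SspB as the tag, so the 3xFLAG appears to come from the backbone. HaloTag allows covalent labelling with chloroalkane ligands, for example fluorescent dyes for imaging. SspB is the binding partner commonly used in iLID-type light-inducible dimerisation systems, which suggests the fusion is meant to be recruited to a chosen site in the cell, although the record states only that it expresses SspB-PPM1H in mammalian cells. A separate SV40 early promoter drives a neomycin phosphotransferase gene followed by adjacent ble and partial str sequences and an SV40 polyadenylation signal, which would permit G418 selection of stably transfected cells. The plasmid is associated with work on VPS13C and ER–lysosome contacts after lysosome damage.
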