Features (pLannotate 1.2.2; 24 found; start..end, strand, type, name):
      4..158     -  CDS            lacZα (fragment): LacZα fragment of β-galactosidase; lacZ fragment
    318..697     +  enhancer       CMV enhancer: human cytomegalovirus immediate early enhancer
    699..898     +  promoter       CMV promoter: human cytomegalovirus (CMV) immediate early promoter
    931..996     +  CDS            3xFLAG: three tandem FLAG® epitope tags, followed by an enterokinase cleavage site
   1024..1914    +  CDS            HaloTag®: modified bacterial dehalogenase that forms covalent bonds with chloroalkane derivatives
   1936..2265    +  CDS            sspB (fragment): SSPB_HAEIN - Experimental evidence at protein level: Swiss-Prot protein existence level 1. Also stimulates degradation of the N-terminus of RseA (residues 1-108, alone or in complex with sigma-E) by ClpX-ClpP in a non-ssrA-mediated fashion. From Haemophilus influenzae (strain ATCC 51907 / DSM 11121 / KW20 / Rd).
   2290..3831    +  CDS            PPM1H: PPM1H_HUMAN - Also known as ARHCL1, KIAA1157, URCC2. Experimental evidence at protein level: Swiss-Prot protein existence level 1. Dephosphorylates CDKN1B at 'Thr-187', thus removing a signal for proteasomal degradation. From Homo sapiens (Human).
   3842..4464    +  polyA_signal   hGH poly(A) signal: human growth hormone polyadenylation signal
   4506..4803    +  promoter       SV40 promoter: SV40 enhancer and early promoter
   4857..5648    +  CDS            neo: KKA2_KLEPN - Also known as kan, nptII. Experimental evidence at protein level: Swiss-Prot protein existence level 1. Resistance to kanamycin, neomycin, paromomycin, ribostamycin, butirosin and gentamicin B. From Klebsiella pneumoniae.
   5672..6049    +  CDS            ble: BLE_KLEPN - Experimental evidence at protein level: Swiss-Prot protein existence level 1. Binding protein with a strong affinity to the bleomycin family of antibiotics. Binds to CL990; an antimitotic-antibiotic compound. From Klebsiella pneumoniae.
   6091..6150    +  CDS            str (fragment): STR_KLEPN - Protein inferred from homology: Swiss-Prot protein existence level 3. The aminoglycoside phosphotransferases achieve inactivation of their antibiotic substrates by phosphorylation. From Klebsiella pneumoniae.
   6173..6196    -  rep_origin     CloDF13 ori (fragment): Plasmids containing the CloDF13 (CDF) origin of replication can be propagated in E. coli cells that contain additional plasmids with compatible origins.
   6197..6280    +  CDS            large T antigen (fragment): large T antigen from SV40 (simian virus 40)
   6303..6437    +  polyA_signal   SV40 poly(A) signal: SV40 polyadenylation signal
   6443..6461    -  promoter       T7 promoter: promoter for bacteriophage T7 RNA polymerase
   6499..6515    -  protein_bind   lac operator: The lac repressor binds to the lac operator to inhibit transcription in E. coli. This inhibition can be relieved by adding lactose or isopropyl-β-D-thiogalactopyranoside (IPTG). lac repressor encoded by lacI
   6523..6553    -  promoter       lac promoter: promoter for the E. coli lac operon
   6568..6589    -  protein_bind   CAP binding site: CAP binding activates transcription in the presence of cAMP. E. coli catabolite activator protein
   6602..6694    -  CDS            lacI (fragment): lac repressor; lacI; The lac repressor binds to the lac operator to inhibit transcription in E. coli. This inhibition can be relieved by adding lactose or isopropyl-β-D-thiogalactopyranoside (IPTG).
   6877..7465    -  rep_origin     ori: high-copy-number ColE1/pMB1/pBR322/pUC origin of replication
   7636..8496    -  CDS            AmpR: β-lactamase; bla; confers resistance to ampicillin, carbenicillin, and related antibiotics
   8497..8601    -  promoter       AmpR promoter: bla
   8628..9056    +  rep_origin     f1 ori (sequence partly withheld): f1 bacteriophage origin of replication; arrow indicates direction of (+) strand synthesis
>Addgene plasmid #232870 | Halo-SspB-PPM1H | addgene full sequence | sequence record 473889 | Addgene NGS Result
CCATTCGCCATTCAGGCTGCGCAACTGTTGGGAAGGGCGATCGGTGCGGGCCTCTTCGCTATTACGCCAG
CTGGCGAAAGGGGGATGTGCTGCAAGGCGATTAAGTTGGGTAACGCCAGGGTTTTCCCAGTCACGACGTT
GTAAAACGACGGCCAGTGCCAAGCTGATCTATACATTGAATCAATATTGGCAATTAGCCATATTAGTCAT
TGGTTATATAGCATAAATCAATATTGGCTATTGGCCATTGCATACGTTGTATCTATATCATAATATGTAC
ATTTATATTGGCTCATGTCCAATATGACCGCCATGTTGACATTGATTATTGACTAGTTATTAATAGTAAT
CAATTACGGGGTCATTAGTTCATAGCCCATATATGGAGTTCCGCGTTACATAACTTACGGTAAATGGCCC
GCCTGGCTGACCGCCCAACGACCCCCGCCCATTGACGTCAATAATGACGTATGTTCCCATAGTAACGCCA
ATAGGGACTTTCCATTGACGTCAATGGGTGGAGTATTTACGGTAAACTGCCCACTTGGCAGTACATCAAG
TGTATCATATGCCAAGTCCGCCCCCTATTGACGTCAATGACGGTAAATGGCCCGCCTGGCATTATGCCCA
GTACATGACCTTACGGGACTTTCCTACTTGGCAGTACATCTACGTATTAGTCATCGCTATTACCATGGTG
ATGCGGTTTTGGCAGTACACCAATGGGCGTGGATAGCGGTTTGACTCACGGGGATTTCCAAGTCTCCACC
CCATTGACGTCAATGGGAGTTTGTTTTGGCACCAAAATCAACGGGACTTTCCAAAATGTCGTAATAACCC
CGCCCCGTTGACGCAAATGGGCGGTAGGCGTGTACGGTGGGAGGTCTATATAAGCAGAGCTCGTTTAGTG
AACCGTCAGAATTAACCATGGACTACAAAGACCATGACGGTGATTATAAAGATCATGACATCGATTACAA
GGATGACGATGACAAGCTGGAAGTTCTGTTCCAGGGGCCCCTTATGGCAGAAATCGGTACTGGCTTTCCA
TTCGACCCCCATTATGTGGAAGTCCTGGGCGAGCGCATGCACTACGTCGATGTTGGTCCGCGCGATGGCA
CCCCTGTGCTGTTCCTGCACGGTAACCCGACCTCCTCCTACGTGTGGCGCAACATCATCCCGCATGTTGC
ACCGACCCATCGCTGCATTGCTCCAGACCTGATCGGTATGGGCAAATCCGACAAACCAGACCTGGGTTAT
TTCTTCGACGACCACGTCCGCTTCATGGATGCCTTCATCGAAGCCCTGGGTCTGGAAGAGGTCGTCCTGG
TCATTCACGACTGGGGCTCCGCTCTGGGTTTCCACTGGGCCAAGCGCAATCCAGAGCGCGTCAAAGGTAT
TGCATTTATGGAGTTCATCCGCCCTATCCCGACCTGGGACGAATGGCCAGAATTTGCCCGCGAGACCTTC
CAGGCCTTCCGCACCACCGACGTCGGCCGCAAGCTGATCATCGATCAGAACGTTTTTATCGAGGGTACGC
TGCCGATGGGTGTCGTCCGCCCGCTGACTGAAGTCGAGATGGACCATTACCGCGAGCCGTTCCTGAATCC
TGTTGACCGCGAGCCACTGTGGCGCTTCCCAAACGAGCTGCCAATCGCCGGTGAGCCAGCGAACATCGTC
GCGCTGGTCGAAGAATACATGGACTGGCTGCACCAGTCCCCTGTCCCGAAGCTGCTGTTCTGGGGCACCC
CAGGCGTTCTGATCCCACCGGCCGAAGCCGCTCGCCTGGCCAAAAGCCTGCCTAACTGCAAGGCTGTGGA
CATCGGCCCGGGTCTGAATCTGCTGCAAGAAGACAACCCGGACCTGATCGGCAGCGAGATCGCGCGCTGG
CTGTCGACGCTCGAGATTTCCGGCGGCGGTGGAGGTTCAGCGGCCAGCTCCCCGAAACGCCCTAAGCTGC
TGCGTGAATATTACGATTGGCTGGTTGATAACAGCTTTACCCCATATCTGGTGGTGGATGCCACATACCT
GGGCGTGAACGTGCCCGTGGAGTATGTGAAAGACGGTCAGATCGTGCTGAATCTGTCTGCAAGTGCGACC
GGCAACCTGCAACTGACAAATGATTTTATCCAGTTCAACGCCCGCTTTAAGGGCGTGTCTCGTGAACTGT
ATATCCCGATGGGTGCCGCTCTGGCCATTTACGCTCGCGAGAACGGCGATGGTGTGATGTTCGAACCAGA
AGAAATCTATGACGAGCTGAATATTGCGGCCGCGGGCGGTGGAGGTTCAATGCTCACTCGAGTGAAATCT
GCCGTGGCCAATTTCATGGGCGGCATCATGGCTGGCAGCTCAGGCTCCGAGCACGGCGGCGGCAGCTGCG
GAGGCTCGGACCTGCCCCTGCGTTTCCCCTACGGGCGGCCAGAGTTCCTGGGGCTGTCTCAGGACGAGGT
GGAGTGCAGCGCCGACCACATCGCCCGCCCCATCCTCATCCTCAAGGAGACTCGGCGGCTGCCCTGGGCC
ACTGGCTACGCAGAGGTTATCAATGCCGGGAAGAGCACACACAATGAAGACCAAGCCAGCTGTGAGGTGC
TCACTGTGAAGAAGAAGGCAGGGGCCGTGACCTCAACCCCAAACAGGAACTCATCCAAGAGACGGTCCTC
CCTTCCCAATGGGGAAGGGCTGCAGCTGAAGGAGAACTCGGAATCCGAGGGTGTTTCCTGCCACTATTGG
TCGCTGTTTGACGGGCACGCGGGGTCCGGGGCCGCGGTGGTGGCGTCACGCCTGCTGCAGCACCACATCA
CGGAGCAGCTGCAGGACATCGTGGACATCCTGAAGAACTCCGCCGTCCTGCCCCCTACCTGCCTGGGGGA
GGAGCCTGAGAACACGCCCGCCAACAGCCGGACTCTGACCCGGGCAGCCTCCCTGCGCGGAGGGGTGGGG
GCCCCGGGCTCCCCCAGCACGCCCCCCACACGCTTCTTTACCGAGAAGAAGATTCCCCATGAGTGCCTGG
TCATCGGAGCGCTTGAAAGTGCATTCAAGGAAATGGACCTACAGATAGAACGAGAGAGGAGTTCATATAA
TATATCTGGTGGCTGCACGGCCCTCATTGTGATTTGCCTTTTGGGGAAGCTGTATGTTGCAAATGCTGGG
GATAGCAGGGCCATAATCATCAGAAATGGAGAAATTATCCCCATGTCTTCAGAATTTACCCCCGAGACGG
AGCGCCAGCGACTTCAGTACCTGGCATTCATGCAGCCTCACTTGCTGGGAAATGAGTTCACACATTTGGA
GTTTCCAAGGAGAGTACAGAGAAAGGAGCTTGGAAAGAAGATGCTCTACAGGGACTTTAATATGACAGGC
TGGGCATACAAAACCATTGAGGATGAGGACTTGAAGTTCCCCCTTATATATGGAGAAGGCAAGAAGGCCC
GGGTAATGGCAACTATTGGAGTGACCAGGGGACTTGGGGACCATGACCTGAAGGTGCATGACTCCAACAT
CTACATTAAACCATTCTTGTCTTCAGCTCCAGAGGTAAGAATCTACGATCTTTCAAAATATGATCATGGA
TCAGATGATGTGCTGATCTTGGCCACTGATGGACTCTGGGACGTTTTATCAAATGAAGAAGTAGCAGAAG
CAATCACTCAGTTTCTTCCTAACTGTGATCCAGATGATCCTCACAGGTACACACTGGCAGCTCAGGACCT
GGTGATGCGTGCCCGGGGTGTGCTGAAGGACAGAGGATGGCGGATATCTAATGACCGACTGGGCTCAGGA
GACGACATTTCTGTATATGTCATTCCTTTAATACATGGAAACAAGCTGTCATGAGGATCCCGGGTGGCAT
CCCTGTGACCCCTCCCCAGTGCCTCTCCGGGCCCTGGAAGTTGCCACTCCAGTGCCCACCAGCCTTGTCC
TAATAAAATTAAGTTGCATCATTTTGTCTGACTAGGTGTCCTTCTATAATATTATGGGGTGGAGGGGGGT
GGTATGGAGCAAGGGGCAAGTTGGGAAGACAACCTGTAGGGCCTGCGGGGTCTATTGGGAACCAAGCTGG
AGTGCAGTGGCACAATCTTGGCTCACTGCAATCTCCGCCTCCTGGGTTCAAGCGATTCTCCTGCCTCAGC
CTCCCGAGTTGTTGGGATTCCAGGCATGCATGACCAGGCTCAGCTAATTTTTGTTTTTTTGGTAGAGACG
GGGTTTCACCATATTGGCCAGGCTGGTCTCCAACTCCTAATCTCAGGTGATCTACCCACCTTGGCCTCCC
AAATTGCTGGGATTACAGGCGTGAACCACTGCTCCCTTCCCTGTCCTTCTGATTTTAAAATAACTATACC
AGCAGGAGGACGTCCAGACACAGCATAGGCTACCTGGCCATGCCCAACCGGTGGGACATTTGAGTTGCTT
GCTTGGCACTGTCCTCTCATGCGTTGGGTCCACTCAGTAGATGCCTGTTGAATTGGGTACGCGGCCAGCT
TGGCTGTGGAATGTGTGTCAGTTAGGGTGTGGAAAGTCCCCAGGCTCCCCAGCAGGCAGAAGTATGCAAA
GCATGCATCTCAATTAGTCAGCAACCAGGTGTGGAAAGTCCCCAGGCTCCCCAGCAGGCAGAAGTATGCA
AAGCATGCATCTCAATTAGTCAGCAACCATAGTCCCGCCCCTAACTCCGCCCATCCCGCCCCTAACTCCG
CCCAGTTCCGCCCATTCTCCGCCCCATGGCTGACTAATTTTTTTTATTTATGCAGAGGCCGAGGCCGCCT
CGGCCTCTGAGCTATTCCAGAAGTAGTGAGGAGGCTTTTTTGGAGGAATTGATCAGCTTGGGATCTGATC
AAGAGACAGGATGAGGATCGTTTCGCATGATTGAACAAGATGGATTGCACGCAGGTTCTCCGGCCGCTTG
GGTGGAGAGGCTATTCGGCTATGACTGGGCACAACAGACAATCGGCTGCTCTGATGCCGCCGTGTTCCGG
CTGTCAGCGCAGGGGCGCCCGGTTCTTTTTGTCAAGACCGACCTGTCCGGTGCCCTGAATGAACTGCAGG
ACGAGGCAGCGCGGCTATCGTGGCTGGCCACGACGGGCGTTCCTTGCGCAGCTGTGCTCGACGTTGTCAC
TGAAGCGGGAAGGGACTGGCTGCTATTGGGCGAAGTGCCGGGGCAGGATCTCCTGTCATCTCACCTTGCT
CCTGCCGAGAAAGTATCCATCATGGCTGATGCAATGCGGCGGCTGCATACGCTTGATCCGGCTACCTGCC
CATTCGACCACCAAGCGAAACATCGCATCGAGCGAGCACGTACTCGGATGGAAGCCGGTCTTGTCGATCA
GGATGATCTGGACGAAGAGCATCAGGGGCTCGCGCCAGCCGAACTGTTCGCCAGGCTCAAGGCGCGCATG
CCCGACGGCGAGGATCTCGTCGTGACCCATGGCGATGCCTGCTTGCCGAATATCATGGTGGAAAATGGCC
GCTTTTCTGGATTCATCGACTGTGGCCGGCTGGGTGTGGCGGACCGCTATCAGGACATAGCGTTGGCTAC
CCGTGATATTGCTGAAGAGCTTGGCGGCGAATGGGCTGACCGCTTCCTCGTGCTTTACGGTATCGCCGCT
CCCGATTCGCAGCGCATCGCCTTCTATCGCCTTCTTGACGAGTTCTTCTGAGCGGGACTCTGGGGTTCGA
AATGACCGACCAAGCGACGCCCAACCTGCCATCACGAGATTTCGATTCCACCGCCGCCTTCTATGAAAGG
TTGGGCTTCGGAATCGTTTTCCGGGACGCCGGCTGGATGATCCTCCAGCGCGGGGATCTCATGCTGGAGT
TCTTCGCCCACCCCGGGCTCGATCCCCTCGCGAGTTGGTTCAGCTGCTGCCTGAGGCTGGACGACCTCGC
GGAGTTCTACCGGCAGTGCAAATCCGTCGGCATCCAGGAAACCAGCAGCGGCTATCCGCGCATCCATGCC
CCCGAACTGCAGGAGTGGGGAGGCACGATGGCCGCTTTGGTCGACCCGGACGGGACGCTCCTGCGCCTGA
TACAGAACGAATTGCTTGCAGGCATCTCATGAGTGTGTCTTCCCGTTTTCCGCCTGAGGTCACTGCGTGG
ATGGAGCGCTGGCGCCTGCTGCGCGACGGCGAGCTGCTCACCACCCACTCGCCAAGCTGGAACCGTAAAA
AGGCCGCGTTGCTGGCGTTTTTCCATAGGCTCCGCCGATCATAATCAGCCATACCACATTTGTAGAGGTT
TTACTTGCTTTAAAAAACCTCCCACACCTCCCCCTGAACCTGAAACATAAAATGAATGCAATTGTTGTTG
TTAACTTGTTTATTGCAGCTTATAATGGTTACAAATAAAGCAATAGCATCACAAATTTCACAAATAAAGC
ATTTTTTTCACTGCATTCTAGTTGTGGTTTGTCCAAACTCATCAATGTATCTTATCATGTCTGGATCAAT
TCCCTATAGTGAGTCGTATTAAATTCGTAATCATGTCATAGCTGTTTCCTGTGTGAAATTGTTATCCGCT
CACAATTCCACACAACATACGAGCCGGAAGCATAAAGTGTAAAGCCTGGGGTGCCTAATGAGTGAGCTAA
CTCACATTAATTGCGTTGCGCTCACTGCCCGCTTTCCAGTCGGGAAACCTGTCGTGCCAGCTGCATTAAT
GAATCGGCCAACGCGCGGGGAGAGGCGGTTTGCGTATTGGGCGCTCTTCCGCTTCCTCGCTCACTGACTC
GCTGCGCTCGGTCGTTCGGCTGCGGCGAGCGGTATCAGCTCACTCAAAGGCGGTAATACGGTTATCCACA
GAATCAGGGGATAACGCAGGAAAGAACATGTGAGCAAAAGGCCAGCAAAAGGCCAGGAACCGTAAAAAGG
CCGCGTTGCTGGCGTTTTTCCATAGGCTCCGCCCCCCTGACGAGCATCACAAAAATCGACGCTCAAGTCA
GAGGTGGCGAAACCCGACAGGACTATAAAGATACCAGGCGTTTCCCCCTGGAAGCTCCCTCGTGCGCTCT
CCTGTTCCGACCCTGCCGCTTACCGGATACCTGTCCGCCTTTCTCCCTTCGGGAAGCGTGGCGCTTTCTC
ATAGCTCACGCTGTAGGTATCTCAGTTCGGTGTAGGTCGTTCGCTCCAAGCTGGGCTGTGTGCACGAACC
CCCCGTTCAGCCCGACCGCTGCGCCTTATCCGGTAACTATCGTCTTGAGTCCAACCCGGTAAGACACGAC
TTATCGCCACTGGCAGCAGCCACTGGTAACAGGATTAGCAGAGCGAGGTATGTAGGCGGTGCTACAGAGT
TCTTGAAGTGGTGGCCTAACTACGGCTACACTAGAAGAACAGTATTTGGTATCTGCGCTCTGCTGAAGCC
AGTTACCTTCGGAAAAAGAGTTGGTAGCTCTTGATCCGGCAAACAAACCACCGCTGGTAGCGGTGGTTTT
TTTGTTTGCAAGCAGCAGATTACGCGCAGAAAAAAAGGATCTCAAGAAGATCCTTTGATCTTTTCTACGG
GGTCTGACGCTCAGTGGAACGAAAACTCACGTTAAGGGATTTTGGTCATGAGATTATCAAAAAGGATCTT
CACCTAGATCCTTTTAAATTAAAAATGAAGTTTTAAATCAATCTAAAGTATATATGAGTAAACTTGGTCT
GACAGTTACCAATGCTTAATCAGTGAGGCACCTATCTCAGCGATCTGTCTATTTCGTTCATCCATAGTTG
CCTGACTCCCCGTCGTGTAGATAACTACGATACGGGAGGGCTTACCATCTGGCCCCAGTGCTGCAATGAT
ACCGCGAGACCCACGCTCACCGGCTCCAGATTTATCAGCAATAAACCAGCCAGCCGGAAGGGCCGAGCGC
AGAAGTGGTCCTGCAACTTTATCCGCCTCCATCCAGTCTATTAATTGTTGCCGGGAAGCTAGAGTAAGTA
GTTCGCCAGTTAATAGTTTGCGCAACGTTGTTGCCATTGCTACAGGCATCGTGGTGTCACGCTCGTCGTT
TGGTATGGCTTCATTCAGCTCCGGTTCCCAACGATCAAGGCGAGTTACATGATCCCCCATGTTGTGCAAA
AAAGCGGTTAGCTCCTTCGGTCCTCCGATCGTTGTCAGAAGTAAGTTGGCCGCAGTGTTATCACTCATGG
TTATGGCAGCACTGCATAATTCTCTTACTGTCATGCCATCCGTAAGATGCTTTTCTGTGACTGGTGAGTA
CTCAACCAAGTCATTCTGAGAATAGTGTATGCGGCGACCGAGTTGCTCTTGCCCGGCGTCAATACGGGAT
AATACCGCGCCACATAGCAGAACTTTAAAAGTGCTCATCATTGGAAAACGTTCTTCGGGGCGAAAACTCT
CAAGGATCTTACCGCTGTTGAGATCCAGTTCGATGTAACCCACTCGTGCACCCAACTGATCTTCAGCATC
TTTTACTTTCACCAGCGTTTCTGGGTGAGCAAAAACAGGAAGGCAAAATGCCGCAAAAAAGGGAATAAGG
GCGACACGGAAATGTTGAATACTCATACTCTTCCTTTTTCAATATTATTGAAGCATTTATCAGGGTTATT
GTCTCATGAGCGGATACATATTTGAATGTATTTAGAAAAATAAACAAATAGGGGTTCCGCGCACATTTCC
CCGAAAAGTGCCACCTG
[124 nt withheld, positions 8628-8751]
C
[91 nt withheld, positions 8753-8843]
A
[49 nt withheld, positions 8845-8893]
CCTTTGACGTTGGAGTCCACGTTCTTT
[37 nt withheld, positions 8921-8957]
ACCCTATCTCGGTCTATTCTTTTGATTTATAAGGGATTTTGCCGATTTCGGCCTATTGGTTAAAAAATGA
GCTGATTTAACAAAAATTTAACGCGAATTTTAACAAAATATTAACGCTTACAATTT
